>Addgene plasmid #202247 | pBC108 | addgene full sequence | sequence record 418899 | Addgene NGS Result
TTAATTAAAGCGGATAACAATTTCACACAGGAGGCCGCCTAGGCCGCGGCCGCGCGAATTTGCCGAATTC
GGATCCGGAGGGAGTGTGGGCGGACAATAAAGTCTTAAACTGAACAAAATAGATCTAAACTATGACAATA
AAGTCTTAAACTAGACAGAATAGTTGTAAACTGAAATCAGTCCAGTTATGCTGTGAAAAAGCATACTGGA
CTTTTGTTATGGCTAAAGCAAACTCTTCATTTTCTGAAGTGCAAATTGCCCGTCGTATTAAAGAGGGGCG
TGGCGCTGCAAGAATTCAAGCTTGGAGGACTCCTGTTGATAGATCCAGTAATGACCTCAGAACTCCATCT
GGATTTGTTCAGAACGCTCGGTTGCCGCCGGGCGTTTTTTATTGGTGAGAATCCAAGCTAGACTGCGATG
AGTGGCAGGGCGGGGCGTAATTTCTTAAGGCAGTTATTGGTGCCCTTAAACGCCTGGGGTAATGACTCTC
TAGCTTGAGGCATCAAATAAAACGAAAGGCTCAGTCGAAAGACTGGGCCTTTCGTTTTATCTGTTGTTTG
TCGGTGAACGCTCTCCTGAGTAGGACAAATCCGCCCGCCGCTGCAAGAATTCAAGCTTGGAGGAAGTTCC
TATACTTTCTAGAGAATAGGAACTTCGGAATAGGAACTTCAAGATCCCCTGATTCCCTTTGTCAACAGCA
ATGGATCGAATTGACATAAGCCTGTTCGGTTCGTAAACTGTAATGCAAGTAGCGTATGCGCTCACGCAAC
TGGTCCAGAACCTTGACCGAACGCAGCGGTGGTAACGGCGCAGTGGCGGTTTTCATGGCTTGTTATGACT
GTTTTTTTGTACAGTCTATGCCTCGGGCATCCAAGCAGCAAGCGCGTTACGCCGTGGGTCGATGTTTGAT
GTTATGGAGCAGCAACGATGTTACGCAGCAGCAACGATGTTACGCAGCAGGGCAGTCGCCCTAAAACAAA
GTTAGGTGGCTCAAGTATGGGCATCATTCGCACATGTAGGCTCGGCCCTGACCAAGTCAAATCCATGCGG
GCTGCTCTTGATCTTTTCGGTCGTGAGTTCGGAGACGTAGCCACCTACTCCCAACATCAGCCGGACTCCG
ATTACCTCGGGAACTTGCTCCGTAGTAAGACATTCATCGCGCTTGCTGCCTTCGACCAAGAAGCGGTTGT
TGGCGCTCTCGCGGCTTACGTTCTGCCCAAGTTTGAGCAGCCGCGTAGTGAGATCTATATCTATGATCTC
GCAGTCTCCGGCGAGCACCGGAGGCAGGGCATTGCCACCGCGCTCATCAATCTCCTCAAGCATGAGGCCA
ACGCGCTTGGTGCTTATGTGATCTACGTGCAAGCAGATTACGGTGACGATCCCGCAGTGGCTCTCTATAC
AAAGTTGGGCATACGGGAAGAAGTGATGCACTTTGATATCGACCCAAGTACCGCCACCTAACAATTCGTT
CAAGCCGAGATCGGCTTCCCGGCCGCGGAGTTGTTCGGTAAATTGTCACAACGCCGCGGCCAATTCGATC
TAGAATTCCATTGAGTAAGTTTTTAAGCACATCAGCTTCAAAAGCGCTCTGAAGTTCCTATACTTTCTAG
AGAATAGGAACTTCGGAATAGGTACTTCCGCTACTAGAATTCGAGCGGGGAATTCTTGACAATTAATCAT
CGGCTCGTATAATGTGTGGAATTGTGAGCGGATAACAATTTTCACACAGGAAACAGCTAAATGGTGAGCA
AGGGCGAGGAGGTCATCAAGGAGTTCATGCGCTTCAAGGAGCACATGGAGGGCTCCGTGAACGGCCACGA
GTTCGAGATCGAGGGCGAGGGCGAGGGCCGCCCCTACGAGGGCACCCAGACCGCCAGGCTGAAGGTGACC
AAGGGTGGCCCCCTGCCCTTCGCCTGGGACATCCTGTCCCCTCAGATCATGTACGGCTCCAAGGCCTACG
TGAAGCACCCCGCCGACATCCCCGACTACTTGAAGCTGTCCTTCCCCGAGGGCTTCAAGTGGGAGCGCGT
GATGAACTTCGAGGACGGCGGCGTGGTGACCGTGACCCAGGACTCCTCCCTGCAGGACGGCGAGTTCATC
TACAAGGTGAAGGTGCGCGGCACCAACTTCCCCTCCGACGGCCCCGTAATGCAGAAAAAGACCATGGGCT
GGGAGGCCTCCTCCGAGCGGATGTACCCCGAGGACGGCGCCCTGAAGGGCGAGATGAAGATGAGGCTGAG
GCTGAAGGACGGCGGCCACTACGACGCCGAGGTCAAGACCACCTACATGGCCAAGAAGCCCGTGCAGCTG
CCCGGCGCCTACAAGACCGACATCAAGCTGGACATCACCTCCCACAACGAGGACTACACCATCGTGGAAC
AGTACGAGCGCGCCGAGGGCCGCCACTCCACCGGCGCCGCTTAATTAGCTGAGCTTGGACTCCTGTTGAT
AGATCCAGTAATGACCTCAGAACTCCATCTGGATTTGTTCAGAACGCTCGGTTGCCGCCGGGCGTTTTTT
ATTGGTGAGAATCTCCCGCTTTACGAATTCCCATGGGGAGCATGCGGAGTTACGTCATCCCCACCTTCCG
CTGCGTTCTTCATCGATGCCCGCTTAGTGATATGCTTAAAACTCCAAGCACAGCCTTCTCCCCTGTACGA
ATCTCCTACTATGGTCTTCAACCGTGTCATTGCGGAGATATATCCCACTCCTCGCCGAGGCTGCCATTAT
GAACACCTAACGTAGCTATATAGGACACAGTTGCATTTGGCAAGTACAACTGAGCGAGTTCTCGAATCTA
GCATGGGGATGCTGGTTGTCATTGCCCCTCCTTCCTCTAAGTGATAAGGTTACTTCCTCTAAATGACCAA
GCAGGGTATCTAATCCTGTTAACGCTCGCTCAGAGAATTCGCATGCGGAGTCGAGGGAGAACCAGATAAG
TGAAATCTAGTTCCAAACTATTTTGTCATTTTTAATTTTCGTATTAGCTTACGACGCTACACCCAGTTCC
CATCTATTTTGTCACTCTTCCCTAAATAATCCTTAAAAACTCCATTTCCACCCCTCCCAGTTCCCAACTA
TTTTGTCCGCCCACACGCTGAGCGAATTCCACGCTTGTGGAATTCCTCGAGGGAGTTCACATATACCTGC
CGTTCACTATTATTTAGTGAAATGAGATATTATGATATTTTCTGAATTGTGATTAAAAAGGCAACTTTAT
GCCCATGCAACAGAAACTATAAAAAATACAGAGAATGAAAAGAAACAGATAGATTTTTTAGTTCTTTAGG
CCCGTAGTCTGCAAATCCTTTTATGATTTTCTATCAAACAAAAGAGGAAAATAGACCAGTTGCAATCCAA
ACGAGAGTCTAATAGAATGAGGTCGAAAAGTAAATCGCGCGGGTTTGTTACTGATAAAGCAGGCAAGACC
TAAAATGTGTAAAGGGCAAAGTGTATACTTTGGCGTCACCCCTTACATATTTTAGGTCTTTTTTTATTGT
GCGTAACTAACTTGCCATCTTCAAACAGGAGGGCTGGAAGAAGCAGACCGCTAACACAGTACATAAAAAA
GGAGACATGAACGATGAACATCAAAAAGTTTGCAAAACAAGCAACAGTATTAACCTTTACTACCGCACTG
CTGGCAGGAGGCGCAACTCAAGCGTTTGCGAAAGAAACGAACCAAAAGCCATATAAGGAAACATACGGCA
TTTCCCATATTACACGCCATGATATGCTGCAAATCCCTGAACAGCAAAAAAATGAAAAATATCAAGTTCC
TGAATTCGATTCGTCCACAATTAAAAATATCTCTTCTGCAAAAGGCCTGGACGTTTGGGACAGCTGGCCA
TTACAAAACGCTGACGGCACTGTCGCAAACTATCACGGCTACCACATCGTCTTTGCATTAGCCGGAGATC
CTAAAAATGCGGATGACACATCGATTTACATGTTCTATCAAAAAGTCGGCGAAACTTCTATTGACAGCTG
GAAAAACGCTGGCCGCGTCTTTAAAGACAGCGACAAATTCGATGCAAATGATTCTATCCTAAAAGACCAA
ACACAAGAATGGTCAGGTTCAGCCACATTTACATCTGACGGAAAAATCCGTTTATTCTACACTGATTTCT
CCGGTAAACATTACGGCAAACAAACACTGACAACTGCACAAGTTAACGTATCAGCATCAGACAGCTCTTT
GAACATCAACGGTGTAGAGGATTATAAATCAATCTTTGACGGTGACGGAAAAACGTATCAAAATGTACAG
CAGTTCATCGATGAAGGCAACTACAGCTCAGGCGACAACCATACGCTGAGAGATCCTCACTACGTAGAAG
ATAAAGGCCACAAATACTTAGTATTTGAAGCAAACACTGGAACTGAAGATGGCTACCAAGGCGAAGAATC
TTTATTTAACAAAGCATACTATGGCAAAAGCACATCATTCTTCCGTCAAGAAAGTCAAAAACTTCTGCAA
AGCGATAAAAAACGCACGGCTGAGTTAGCAAACGGCGCTCTCGGTATGATTGAGCTAAACGATGATTACA
CACTGAAAAAAGTGATGAAACCGCTGATTGCATCTAACACAGTAACAGATGAAATTGAACGCGCGAACGT
CTTTAAAATGAACGGCAAATGGTACCTGTTCACTGACTCCCGCGGATCAAAAATGACGATTGACGGCATT
ACGTCTAACGATATTTACATGCTTGGTTATGTTTCTAATTCTTTAACTGGCCCATACAAGCCGCTGAACA
AAACTGGCCTTGTGTTAAAAATGGATCTTGATCCTAACGATGTAACCTTTACTTACTCACACTTCGCTGT
ACCTCAAGCGAAAGGAAACAATGTCGTGATTACAAGCTATATGACAAACAGAGGATTCTACGCAGACAAA
CAATCAACGTTTGCGCCAAGCTTCCTGCTGAACATCAAAGGCAAGAAAACATCTGTTGTCAAAGACAGCA
TCCTTGAACAAGGACAATTAACAGTTAACAAATAAATTCGCTGAGCGAGGATGCACATGTGACCGAGGGA
AGCTTGCGGCCGCGTCGTGACTGGGAAAACCCTGGCGACTAGTCTTGGACTCCTGTTGATAGATCCAGTA
ATGACCTCAGAACTCCATCTGGATTTGTTCAGAACGCTCGGTTGCCGCCGGGCGTTTTTTATTGGTGAGA
ATCCAGGGGTCCCCAATAATTACGATTTAAATTTGTGTCTCAAAATCTCTGATGTTACATTGCACAAGAT
AAAAATATATCATCATGAACAATAAAACTGTCTGCTTACATAAACAGTAATACAAGGGGTGTTATGAGCC
ATATTCAGCGTGAAACGAGCTGTAGCCGTCCGCGTCTGAACAGCAACATGGATGCGGATCTGTATGGCTA
TAAATGGGCGCGTGATAACGTGGGTCAGAGCGGCGCGACCATTTATCGTCTGTATGGCAAACCGGATGCG
CCGGAACTGTTTCTGAAACATGGCAAAGGCAGCGTGGCGAACGATGTGACCGATGAAATGGTGCGTCTGA
ACTGGCTGACCGAATTTATGCCGCTGCCGACCATTAAACATTTTATTCGCACCCCGGATGATGCGTGGCT
GCTGACCACCGCGATTCCGGGCAAAACCGCGTTTCAGGTGCTGGAAGAATATCCGGATAGCGGCGAAAAC
ATTGTGGATGCGCTGGCCGTGTTTCTGCGTCGTCTGCATAGCATTCCGGTGTGCAACTGCCCGTTTAACA
GCGATCGTGTGTTTCGTCTGGCCCAGGCGCAGAGCCGTATGAACAACGGCCTGGTGGATGCGAGCGATTT
TGATGATGAACGTAACGGCTGGCCGGTGGAACAGGTGTGGAAAGAAATGCATAAACTGCTGCCGTTTAGC
CCGGATAGCGTGGTGACCCACGGCGATTTTAGCCTGGATAACCTGATTTTCGATGAAGGCAAACTGATTG
GCTGCATTGATGTGGGCCGTGTGGGCATTGCGGATCGTTATCAGGATCTGGCCATTCTGTGGAACTGCCT
GGGCGAATTTAGCCCGAGCCTGCAAAAACGTCTGTTTCAGAAATATGGCATTGATAATCCGGATATGAAC
AAACTGCAATTTCATCTGATGCTGGATGAATTTTTCTAATAATTAATTGGACCGCGGTCCGCGCGTTGTC
CTTTTCCGCTGCATAACCCTGCTTCGGGGTCATTATAGCGATTTTTTCGGTATATCCATCCTTTTTCGCA
CGATATACAGGATTTTGCCAAAGGGTTCGTGTAGACTTTCCTTGGTGTATCCAACGGCGTCAGCCGGGCA
GGATAGGTGAAGTAGGCCCACCCGCGAGCGGGTGTTCCTTCTTCACTGTCCCTTATTCGCACCTGGCGGT
GCTCAACGGGAATCCTGCTCTGCGAGGCTGGCCGTAGGCCGGCCGATCTGAAGATCAGCAGTTCAACCTG
TTGATAGTACGTACTAAGCTCTCATGTTTCACGTACTAAGCTCTCATGTTTAACGTACTAAGCTCTCATG
TTTAACGAACTAAACCCTCATGGCTAACGTACTAAGCTCTCATGGCTAACGTACTAAGCTCTCATGTTTC
ACGTACTAAGCTCTCATGTTTGAACAATAAAATTAATATAAATCAGCAACTTAAATAGCCTCTAAGGTTT
TAAGTTTTATAAGAAAAAAAAGAATATATAAGGCTTTTAAAGCCTTTAAGGTTTAACGGTTGTGGACAAC
AAGCCAGGGATGTAACGCACTGAGAAGCCCTTAGAGCCTCTCAAAGCAATTTTGAGTGACACAGGAACAC
TTAACGGCTGACATGGGGCGCGCCCAGCTGTCTAGGGCGGCGGATTTGTCCTACTCAGGAGAGCGTTCAC
CGACAAACAACAGATAAAACGAAAGGCCCAGTCTTTCGACTGAGCCTTTCGTTTTATTTGATGCCT
Features (pLannotate 1.2.2; 21 found; start..end, strand, type, name):
     85..284     -  mobile_element Tn7R (fragment): mini-Tn7 element (right end of the Tn7 transposon) Tn7
    308..402     +  terminator     lambda t0 terminator: transcription terminator from phage lambda
    412..441     +  CDS            CmR (fragment): chloramphenicol acetyltransferase confers resistance to chloramphenicol
    504..590     +  terminator     rrnB T1 terminator: Escherichia coli rrnB; transcription terminator T1 from the E. coli rrnB gene
    623..670     -  protein_bind   FRT: FLP-mediated recombination occurs in the 8-bp core sequence TCTAGAAA (Turan and Bode, 2011). FLP recombinase from the Saccharomyces cerevisiae 2μ plasmid
    711..739     +  promoter       Pc promoter: intI1 (promoter lies within the coding sequence); class 1 integron promoter
    928..1461    +  CDS            GmR: gentamycin acetyltransferase; aacC1; confers resistance to gentamycin
   1591..1624    -  protein_bind   FRT (minimal): supports FLP-mediated excision but not integration (Turan and Bode, 2011) FLP recombinase from the Saccharomyces cerevisiae 2μ plasmid
   1666..1694    +  promoter       tac promoter: strong E. coli promoter; hybrid between the trp and lac UV5 promoters
   1702..1718    +  protein_bind   lac operator: The lac repressor binds to the lac operator to inhibit transcription in E. coli. This inhibition can be relieved by adding lactose or isopropyl-β-D-thiogalactopyranoside (IPTG). lac repressor encoded by lacI
   1741..2418    +  CDS            mPlum: mPlum is a basic (constitutively fluorescent) red fluorescent protein published in 2004, derived from Discosoma sp.. It has low acid sensitivity.
   2438..2532    +  terminator     lambda t0 terminator: transcription terminator from phage lambda
   2930..3095    -  mobile_element Tn7L: mini-Tn7 element (left end of the Tn7 transposon) Tn7
   3138..3583    +  promoter       sacB promoter: sacR; sacB promoter and control region
   3584..5005    +  CDS            SacB: secreted levansucrase that renders bacterial growth sensitive to sucrose; Bacillus subtilis sacB; negative selection marker
   5053..5077    +  CDS            lacZα (fragment): LacZα fragment of β-galactosidase; lacZ fragment
   5088..5182    +  terminator     lambda t0 terminator: transcription terminator from phage lambda
   5314..6126    +  CDS            aphA1: KKA1_ECOLX - Also known as nptI. Protein inferred from homology: Swiss-Prot protein existence level 3. Resistance to kanamycin and structurally-related aminoglycosides, including amikacin. From Escherichia coli.
   6296..6404    +  oriT           oriT: incP origin of transfer
   6415..6803    +  rep_origin     R6K γ ori: γ replication origin from E. coli plasmid R6K; requires the R6K initiator protein pi for replication
   6834..6920    -  terminator     rrnB T1 terminator: Escherichia coli rrnB; transcription terminator T1 from the E. coli rrnB gene
