[The description below was written by a language model from this plasmid's Addgene catalogue record and pLannotate feature annotations shown in this document.]
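Description:
pBC108 is a low-copy, conjugative mini-Tn7 delivery plasmid built on the pBCC086 backbone. It is described as a "Level 2" assembly for placing a strain-specific DNA barcode (the synthetic tag bc135) into a bacterial chromosome by Tn7 transposition. The backbone carries the R6K γ origin, which replicates only in hosts that supply the pi initiator protein. The plasmid is therefore propagated in pir-positive E. coli such as the diaminopimelic acid-auxotrophic donor BW29427, under kanamycin selection from aphA1. In recipients lacking pi it behaves as a suicide vector. An incP oriT allows mobilisation by conjugation. A sacB cassette with its native promoter lies outside the transposon ends and provides sucrose counter-selection against cells that retain the backbone.

The transposable segment lies between the Tn7R and Tn7L ends. It contains a gentamicin acetyltransferase gene (aacC1) driven by the class 1 integron Pc promoter. This marker is flanked by a full FRT and a minimal FRT site, so it can in principle be excised by FLP recombinase after integration. Downstream, a tac promoter with a lac operator drives the far-red fluorescent protein mPlum, and lambda t0 and rrnB T1 terminators insulate the units. The barcode is not annotated in the feature table. An unannotated stretch between the mPlum terminator and Tn7L is a plausible location for it, but the record does not confirm this. No Tn7 transposase genes are annotated, so transposase is presumably provided from a separate source.

According to the record, the construct is used to generate chromosomally barcoded, gentamicin-resistant, fluorescently labelled bacteria. This allows near-isogenic strains to be tracked simultaneously in plant microbiota experiments.
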