Addgene plasmid #202247: pBC108
Purpose: Level 2 for strain-specific barcode DNA tag with bc135 through Tn7 bacterial insertion, Gentamicin selectable marker and far-red-FP fluorescent marker mPlum
Depositing lab: Paul Schulze-Lefert. Depositing organization: Max Planck Institute for Plant Breeding Research. Publication: Chromosomal barcodes for simultaneous tracking of near-isogenic bacterial strains in plant microbiota. Ordon J, Thouin J, Nakano RT, Ma KW, Zhang P, Huettel B, Garrido-Oter R, Schulze-Lefert P. Nat Microbiol. 2024 Apr;9(4):1117-1129. doi: 10.1038/s41564-024-01619-8. Epub 2024 Mar 19. PubMed 38503974.
Backbone
  Vector backbone: pBCC086
  Vector type: Bacterial Expression
  Selectable markers: Gentamicin
Growth in bacteria
  Bacterial resistance: Kan + DAP
  Growth temperature: 37°C
  Growth strain: E.coli BW29427
  Growth instructions: Requires media that contains DAP. A supplement
  Copy number: Low Copy
Gene/Insert
  Gene/Insert name: bc135
  Species: Synthetic
  Cloning method: Restriction Enzyme; 5′ cloning site unknown (unknown if destroyed)
Terms and licenses: Academic/Nonprofit Terms; Industry Terms: Not Available to Industry
Depositor comments: This plasmid can be transformed into E. coli BW29427 supplemented with 50 µg/mL of diaminopimelic acid (DAP) or any Pir1 strain. Please visit https://doi.org/10.1101/2023.04.20.537712 for bioRxiv preprint.
How to cite: pBC108 was a gift from Paul Schulze-Lefert (Addgene plasmid # 202247 ; http://n2t.net/addgene:202247 ; RRID:Addgene_202247)
